Addgene plasmid #196059: TRUPATH Triple Ga11
Purpose: Encodes a G alpha subunit (GNA11) with RLuc8, a G gamma subunit (GNG13) with GFP2 and a G beta subunit (GNB3) as optimal components of a BRET2 biosensor for studying heterotrimeric G proteins
Depositing lab: Justin English. Publication: TRUPATH, an open-source biosensor platform for interrogating the GPCR transducerome. Olsen RHJ, DiBerto JF, English JG, Glaudin AM, Krumm BE, Slocum ST, Che T, Gavin AC, McCorvy JD, Roth BL, Strachan RT. Nat Chem Biol. 2020 May 4. pii: 10.1038/s41589-020-0535-8. doi: 10.1038/s41589-020-0535-8. PubMed 32367019.
Backbone
  Vector backbone: pcDNA3.1(+)
  Backbone manufacturer: Genscript
  Backbone size w/o insert (bp): 5075
  Total vector size (bp): 9852
  Vector type: Mammalian Expression, Luciferase
  Selectable markers: Neomycin (select with G418)
Growth in bacteria
  Bacterial resistance: Ampicillin, 100 μg/mL
  Growth temperature: 37°C
  Growth strain: DH5alpha
  Copy number: High Copy
Gene/Insert 1
  Gene/Insert name: GAlpha11-RLuc8 (alt name: GNA11)
  Species: H. sapiens (human)
  Insert size (bp): 2046
  Mutation: RLuc8 and flanking SGGGGS linkers have been inserted at amino acid position 246 of the alpha subunit
  Entrez Gene: GNA11 (a.k.a. FBH, FBH2, FHH2, GNA-11, HG1K, HHC2, HYPOC2)
  Promoter: CMV
  Cloning method: Unknown
  Sequencing primers: 5′ gccacgttgtgagttggatag; 3′ TAGAAGGCACAGTCGAGG
Gene/Insert 2
  Gene/Insert name: GGamma13-GFP2 (alt name: GNG13)
  Species: H. sapiens (human)
  Insert size (bp): 933
  Entrez Gene: GNG13 (a.k.a. G(gamma)13, HG3J, h2-35)
  Promoter: CMV
  Tag / fusion protein: GFP2 and GSAG linker (N terminal on insert)
  Cloning method: Unknown
  Sequencing primers: 5′ gagggcagaggaagtcttc; 3′ GATTTAGGTGACACTATAG
Gene/Insert 3
  Gene/Insert name: GBeta3 (alt name: GNB3)
  Species: H. sapiens (human)
  Insert size (bp): 1020
  Entrez Gene: GNB3 (a.k.a. CSNB1H, HG2D)
  Promoter: CMV
  Cloning method: Unknown
  Sequencing primers: 5′ CGCAAATGGGCGGTAGGCGTG; 3′ ccggtagggccgggattc
Resource information
  A portion of this plasmid was derived from a plasmid made by: AddgeneTRUPATH Kit #1000000163
Terms and licenses: Academic/Nonprofit Terms; Industry Terms: Not Available to Industry
How to cite: TRUPATH Triple Ga11 was a gift from Justin English (Addgene plasmid # 196059 ; http://n2t.net/addgene:196059 ; RRID:Addgene_196059)
