[The description below was written by a language model from this plasmid's Addgene catalogue record and pLannotate feature annotations shown in this document.]
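Description:
TRUPATH Triple Ga11 is a mammalian expression plasmid built on the pcDNA3.1(+) backbone that delivers all three subunits of a heterotrimeric G protein BRET2 biosensor from a single vector. It is maintained in E. coli at high copy through a ColE1/pUC-type origin with ampicillin selection (AmpR). It also carries an f1 origin and an SV40 promoter-driven neomycin resistance cassette with an SV40 polyadenylation signal, allowing G418 selection in mammalian cells. The catalogue lists a total size of 9,852 bp, whereas the sequenced record behind the feature table is 10,168 nt; the record does not explain this difference.

The payload sits downstream of the CMV enhancer/promoter and ends at a bGH polyadenylation signal. Human GNB3 (Gβ3) comes first, followed after a short unannotated gap by GFP2 (annotated as EGFP) joined through a GSAG linker to the N-terminus of human GNG13 (Gγ13). How these two reading frames are separated is not annotated. An EMCV IRES then drives translation of human GNA11 (Gα11), which is interrupted at amino acid position 246 by the Renilla luciferase variant RLuc8 flanked by SGGGGS linkers. For this reason the Gα coding sequence appears as two annotated segments on either side of the luciferase, matched by the software to non-human homologues. All three proteins therefore appear to derive from one CMV-driven transcript.

In the assembled heterotrimer, RLuc8 on Gα acts as the energy donor and GFP2 on Gγ as the acceptor. Changes in the BRET2 signal report rearrangement or dissociation of the heterotrimer, and this subunit combination is described as the optimal set for Gα11. The construct derives in part from the TRUPATH kit plasmids and is used to measure G11 activation, for example when profiling GPCR transducer coupling.
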