Features (pLannotate 1.2.2; 27 found; start..end, strand, type, name):
     28..80      -  misc_feature   bom (fragment): basis of mobility region from pBR322
    235..614     +  enhancer       CMV enhancer: human cytomegalovirus immediate early enhancer
    615..818     +  promoter       CMV promoter: human cytomegalovirus (CMV) immediate early promoter
    814..847     +  LTR            5' LTR (truncated) (fragment): truncated 5' long terminal repeat (LTR) from HIV-1
    863..881     +  promoter       T7 promoter: promoter for bacteriophage T7 RNA polymerase
    917..1936    +  CDS            GNB3 (sequence partly withheld): GBB3_HUMAN - Experimental evidence at protein level: Swiss-Prot protein existence level 1. Guanine nucleotide-binding proteins (G proteins) are involved as a modulator or transducer in various transmembrane signaling systems. The beta and gamma chains are required for the GTPase activity, for replacement of GDP by GTP, and for G protein-effector interaction. From Homo sapiens (Human).
   1997..2713    +  CDS            EGFP: EGFP is a basic (constitutively fluorescent) green fluorescent protein published in 1996, derived from Aequorea victoria. It is reported to be a rapidly-maturing weak dimer with moderate acid sensitivity.
   2729..2929    +  CDS            GNG13: GBG13_HUMAN - Experimental evidence at protein level: Swiss-Prot protein existence level 1. Guanine nucleotide-binding proteins (G proteins) are involved as a modulator or transducer in various transmembrane signaling systems. The beta and gamma chains are required for the GTPase activity, for replacement of GDP by GTP, and for G protein-effector interaction. From Homo sapiens (Human).
   3001..3018    -  promoter       SP6 promoter (fragment): promoter for bacteriophage SP6 RNA polymerase
   3141..3603    +  misc_feature   IRES: internal ribosome entry site (IRES) of the encephalomyocarditis virus (EMCV)
   3734..4327    +  CDS            GNA11: GNA11_CANLF - Experimental evidence at transcript level: Swiss-Prot protein existence level 2. Guanine nucleotide-binding proteins (G proteins) are involved as modulators or transducers in various transmembrane signaling systems. Acts as an activator of phospholipase C. Transduces FFAR4 signaling in response to long-chain fatty acids (LCFAs). From Canis lupus familiaris (Dog) (Canis familiaris).
   4358..5290    +  CDS            LUCI_RENRE: Experimental evidence at protein level: Swiss-Prot protein existence level 1. Upon binding the substrate, the enzyme catalyzes an oxygenation, producing a very short-lived hydroperoxide that cyclizes into a dioxetanone structure, which collapses, releasing a CO(2) molecule. The spontaneous breakdown of the dioxetanone releases the energy (about 50 kcal/mole) that is necessary to generate the excited state of the coelenteramide product, which is the singlet form of the monoanion. In vivo the product undergoes the process of nonradiative energy transfer to an accessory protein, a green fluoresce
   5309..5638    +  CDS            GNAI_PATPE (fragment): Experimental evidence at protein level: Swiss-Prot protein existence level 1. Guanine nucleotide-binding proteins (G proteins) are involved as modulators or transducers in various transmembrane signaling systems. This G protein is involved in 1-methyladenine-induced oocyte maturation. From Patiria pectinifera (Starfish) (Asterina pectinifera).
   5765..5989    +  polyA_signal   bGH poly(A) signal: bovine growth hormone polyadenylation signal
   5993..6014    +  promoter       SV40 promoter (fragment): SV40 enhancer and early promoter
   6035..6463    +  rep_origin     f1 ori (sequence partly withheld): f1 bacteriophage origin of replication; arrow indicates direction of (+) strand synthesis
   6477..6806    +  promoter       SV40 promoter: SV40 enhancer and early promoter
   6873..7664    +  CDS            neo: KKA2_KLEPN - Also known as kan, nptII. Experimental evidence at protein level: Swiss-Prot protein existence level 1. Resistance to kanamycin, neomycin, paromomycin, ribostamycin, butirosin and gentamicin B. From Klebsiella pneumoniae.
   7688..7846    +  CDS            ble (fragment): BLE_KLEPN - Experimental evidence at protein level: Swiss-Prot protein existence level 1. Binding protein with a strong affinity to the bleomycin family of antibiotics. Binds to CL990; an antimitotic-antibiotic compound. From Klebsiella pneumoniae.
   7841..7962    +  polyA_signal   SV40 poly(A) signal: SV40 polyadenylation signal
   8035..8051    -  protein_bind   lac operator: The lac repressor binds to the lac operator to inhibit transcription in E. coli. This inhibition can be relieved by adding lactose or isopropyl-β-D-thiogalactopyranoside (IPTG). lac repressor encoded by lacI
   8059..8089    -  promoter       lac promoter: promoter for the E. coli lac operon
   8104..8125    -  protein_bind   CAP binding site: CAP binding activates transcription in the presence of cAMP. E. coli catabolite activator protein
   8138..8230    -  CDS            lacI (fragment): lac repressor; lacI; The lac repressor binds to the lac operator to inhibit transcription in E. coli. This inhibition can be relieved by adding lactose or isopropyl-β-D-thiogalactopyranoside (IPTG).
   8413..9001    -  rep_origin     ori: high-copy-number ColE1/pMB1/pBR322/pUC origin of replication
   9172..10032   -  CDS            AmpR: β-lactamase; bla; confers resistance to ampicillin, carbenicillin, and related antibiotics
  10033..10137   -  promoter       AmpR promoter: bla
>Addgene plasmid #196059 | TRUPATH Triple Ga11 | addgene full sequence | sequence record 386126 | Addgene NGS Result
GACGGATCGGGAGATCTCCCGATCCCCTATGGTGCACTCTCAGTACAATCTGCTCTGATGCCGCATAGTT
AAGCCAGTATCTGCTCCCTGCTTGTGTGTTGGAGGTCGCTGAGTAGTGCGCGAGCAAAATTTAAGCTACA
ACAAGGCAAGGCTTGACCGACAATTGCATGAAGAATCTGCTTAGGGTTAGGCGTTTTGCGCTGCTTCGCG
ATGTACGGGCCAGATATACGCGTTGACATTGATTATTGACTAGTTATTAATAGTAATCAATTACGGGGTC
ATTAGTTCATAGCCCATATATGGAGTTCCGCGTTACATAACTTACGGTAAATGGCCCGCCTGGCTGACCG
CCCAACGACCCCCGCCCATTGACGTCAATAATGACGTATGTTCCCATAGTAACGCCAATAGGGACTTTCC
ATTGACGTCAATGGGTGGAGTATTTACGGTAAACTGCCCACTTGGCAGTACATCAAGTGTATCATATGCC
AAGTACGCCCCCTATTGACGTCAATGACGGTAAATGGCCCGCCTGGCATTATGCCCAGTACATGACCTTA
TGGGACTTTCCTACTTGGCAGTACATCTACGTATTAGTCATCGCTATTACCATGGTGATGCGGTTTTGGC
AGTACATCAATGGGCGTGGATAGCGGTTTGACTCACGGGGATTTCCAAGTCTCCACCCCATTGACGTCAA
TGGGAGTTTGTTTTGGCACCAAAATCAACGGGACTTTCCAAAATGTCGTAACAACTCCGCCCCATTGACG
CAAATGGGCGGTAGGCGTGTACGGTGGGAGGTCTATATAAGCAGAGCTCTCTGGCTAACTAGAGAACCCA
CTGCTTACTGGCTTATCGAAATTAATACGACTCACTATAGGGAGACCCAAGCTGGCTAGCGTTTAAACTT
AAGCTTATG
[1017 nt withheld, positions 920-1936]
GAGGGCAGAGGAAGTCTTCTAACATGCGGTGACGTGGAGGAGAATCCCGGCCCTACCGGTATGGTGTCCA
AGGGAGAGGAGCTGTTCACCGGAGTGGTGCCCATCCTGGTGGAGCTGGACGGCGATGTGAATGGCCACAA
GTTTAGCGTGTCCGGAGAGGGAGAGGGCGACGCAACCTACGGCAAGCTGACACTGAAGTTCATCTGCACC
ACAGGCAAGCTGCCCGTGCCTTGGCCAACCCTGGTGACCACACTGTCCTACGGCGTGCAGTGTTTTTCTA
GGTATCCCGACCACATGAAGCAGCACGATTTCTTTAAGTCTGCCATGCCTGAGGGCTACGTGCAGGAGCG
GACAATCTTCTTTAAGGACGATGGCAACTATAAGACCAGAGCCGAGGTGAAGTTCGAGGGCGACACACTG
GTGAACAGGATCGAGCTGAAGGGCATCGACTTTAAGGAGGATGGCAATATCCTGGGCCACAAGCTGGAGT
ACAACTATAATCCTCACAACGTGTATATCATGGCCGATAAGCAGAAGAACGGCATCAAGGTCAATTTCAA
GATCCGCCACAATATCGAGGACGGCTCTGTGCAGCTGGCCGATCACTACCAGCAGAACACCCCAATCGGC
GACGGACCAGTGCTGCTGCCCGATAATCACTATCTGTTTACACAGTCTGCCCTGAGCAAGGACCCCAACG
AGAAGCGGGATCACATGGTGCTGCTGGAGTTCGTGACCGCAGCAGGAATCACACTGGGAATGGACGAGCT
GTACAAGGGCAGCGCCGGCACCATGGAGGAGTGGGATGTGCCTCAGATGAAGAAGGAGGTGGAGAGCCTG
AAGTATCAGCTGGCCTTTCAGCGGGAGATGGCCTCCAAGACAATCCCAGAGCTGCTGAAGTGGATCGAGG
ACGGCATCCCCAAGGACCCCTTCCTGAATCCTGATCTGATGAAGAACAATCCATGGGTGGAGAAGGGCAA
GTGCACCATCCTGTGACCGCGGCGTACGAGGCCTGCATGCTCCGGACCTGCAGGTTCGAAGTCGACAGAT
CTCAATTGGGGCCCCTATAGTGTCACCTAAATAATTCCGCCCCCCCCTCTCCCTCCCCCCCCCCTAACGT
TACTGGCCGAAGCCGCTTGGAATAAGGCCGGTGTGCGTTTGTCTATATGTTATTTTCCACCATATTGCCG
TCTTTTGGCAATGTGAGGGCCCGGAAACCTGGCCCTGTCTTCTTGACGAGCATTCCTAGGGGTCTTTCCC
CTCTCGCCAAAGGAATGCAAGGTCTGTTGAATGTCGTGAAGGAAGCAGTTCCTCTGGAAGCTTCTTGAAG
ACAAACAACGTCTGTAGCGACCCTTTGCAGGCAGCGGAACCCCCCACCTGGCGACAGGTGCCTCTGCGGC
CAAAAGCCACGTGTATAAGATACACCTGCAAAGGCGGCACAACCCCAGTGCCACGTTGTGAGTTGGATAG
TTGTGGAAAGAGTCAAATGGCTCTCCTCAAGCGTATTCAACAAGGGGCTGAAGGATGCCCAGAAGGTACC
CCATTGTATGGGATCTGATCTGGGGCCTCGGTGCACATGCTTTACATGTGTTTAGTCGAGGTTAAAAAAA
CGTCTAGGCCCCCCGAACCACGGGGACGTGGTTTTCCTTTGAAAAACACGATGATAATATGACCCTGGAG
AGCATGATGGCCTGCTGTCTGTCCGACGAGGTGAAGGAGTCTAAGCGCATCAACGCCGAGATCGAGAAGC
AGCTGCGGAGAGACAAGCGGGATGCCAGGCGCGAGCTGAAGCTGCTGCTGCTGGGCACCGGAGAGAGCGG
CAAGTCCACCTTCATCAAGCAGATGAGAATCATCCACGGCGCCGGCTACTCCGAGGAGGATAAGAGGGGC
TTCACCAAGCTGGTGTATCAGAATATCTTTACAGCCATGCAGGCCATGATCAGAGCCATGGAGACACTGA
AGATCCTGTACAAGTATGAGCAGAACAAGGCCAATGCCCTGCTGATCAGGGAGGTGGACGTGGAGAAGGT
GACCACATTCGAGCACCAGTACGTGTCTGCCATCAAGACCCTGTGGGAGGACCCCGGCATCCAGGAGTGC
TACGACCGGAGAAGGGAGTATCAGCTGTCCGATTCTGCCAAGTACTATCTGACAGACGTGGATAGAATCG
CCACCCTGGGCTACCTGCCAACACAGCAGGACGTGCTGCGCGTGCGGGTGCCCACCACAGGCATCATCGA
GTATCCTTTCGATCTGGAGAACATCATCTTTCGCATGGTGGACGTGGGAGGACAGAGGAGCGAGAGGCGG
AAGTGGATTCACTGTTTCGAGAACGTGACCTCTATCATGTTTCTGGTGGCCCTGAGCGAGTACGATCAGG
TGCTGGTGGAGAGCGACAATGAGTCCGGAGGAGGAGGCTCTATGGCAAGCAAGGTGTATGATCCTGAGCA
GAGAAAGAGGATGATCACCGGACCACAGTGGTGGGCAAGGTGCAAGCAGATGAACGTGCTGGATTCCTTT
ATCAATTACTATGACTCTGAGAAGCACGCCGAGAACGCCGTGATCTTCCTGCACGGCAATGCCACAAGCT
CCTACCTGTGGAGGCACGTGGTGCCCCACATCGAGCCTGTGGCAAGGTGTATCATCCCCGATCTGATCGG
CATGGGCAAGTCCGGCAAGTCTGGCAACGGCTCCTATAGACTGCTGGACCACTACAAGTATCTGACCGCC
TGGTTCGAGCTGCTGAATCTGCCTAAGAAGATCATCTTTGTGGGACACGACTGGGGAGCAGCACTGGCAT
TCCACTACGCCTATGAGCACCAGGATAGGATCAAGGCCATCGTGCACATGGAGAGCGTGGTGGACGTGAT
CGAGTCCTGGGACGAGTGGCCTGACATCGAGGAGGACATCGCCCTGATCAAGTCCGAGGAGGGCGAGAAG
ATGGTGCTGGAGAACAATTTCTTTGTGGAGACCGTGCTGCCTTCTAAGATCATGCGCAAGCTGGAGCCAG
AGGAGTTCGCCGCCTACCTGGAGCCCTTTAAGGAGAAGGGCGAGGTGAGAAGGCCCACACTGTCTTGGCC
ACGGGAGATCCCACTGGTGAAGGGAGGCAAGCCTGATGTGGTGCAGATCGTGAGAAACTACAATGCCTAT
CTGAGGGCCAGCGACGATCTGCCAAAGCTGTTTATCGAGAGCGACCCCGGCTTCTTTTCCAACGCCATCG
TGGAGGGCGCCAAGAAGTTCCCAAATACCGAGTTTGTGAAGGTGAAGGGCCTGCACTTTCTGCAGGAGGA
CGCCCCCGATGAGATGGGCAAGTACATCAAGAGCTTCGTGGAGCGCGTGCTGAAGAACGAGCAGTCTGGC
GGCGGCGGCAGCAATAGAATGGAGGAGTCCAAGGCCCTGTTCAGGACCATCATCACATATCCATGGTTCC
AGAACTCTAGCGTGATCCTGTTTCTGAATAAGAAGGATCTGCTGGAGGACAAGATCCTGTACTCCCACCT
GGTGGATTATTTCCCTGAGTTTGATGGACCACAGAGGGACGCACAGGCAGCCCGGGAGTTCATCCTGAAG
ATGTTTGTGGACCTGAACCCCGACTCTGATAAGATCATCTACAGCCACTTCACCTGCGCCACCGATACAG
AGAATATCCGGTTCGTGTTTGCCGCCGTGAAGGACACAATCCTGCAGCTGAACCTGAAGGAGTATAATCT
GGTGTGAGGTACCGAGCTCGGATCCACTAGTCCAGTGTGGTGGAATTCTGCAGATATCCAGCACAGTGGC
GGCCGCTCGAGTCTAGAGGGCCCGTTTAAACCCGCTGATCAGCCTCGACTGTGCCTTCTAGTTGCCAGCC
ATCTGTTGTTTGCCCCTCCCCCGTGCCTTCCTTGACCCTGGAAGGTGCCACTCCCACTGTCCTTTCCTAA
TAAAATGAGGAAATTGCATCGCATTGTCTGAGTAGGTGTCATTCTATTCTGGGGGGTGGGGTGGGGCAGG
ACAGCAAGGGGGAGGATTGGGAAGACAATAGCAGGCATGCTGGGGATGCGGTGGGCTCTATGGCTTCTGA
GGCGGAAAGAACCAGCTGGGGCTCTAGGGGGTATCCCC
[124 nt withheld, positions 6035-6158]
C
[91 nt withheld, positions 6160-6250]
A
[49 nt withheld, positions 6252-6300]
CCTTTGACGTTGGAGTCCACGTTCTTT
[37 nt withheld, positions 6328-6364]
ACCCTATCTCGGTCTATTCTTTTGATTTATAAGGGATTTTGCCGATTTCGGCCTATTGGTTAAAAAATGA
GCTGATTTAACAAAAATTTAACGCGAATTAATTCTGTGGAATGTGTGTCAGTTAGGGTGTGGAAAGTCCC
CAGGCTCCCCAGCAGGCAGAAGTATGCAAAGCATGCATCTCAATTAGTCAGCAACCAGGTGTGGAAAGTC
CCCAGGCTCCCCAGCAGGCAGAAGTATGCAAAGCATGCATCTCAATTAGTCAGCAACCATAGTCCCGCCC
CTAACTCCGCCCATCCCGCCCCTAACTCCGCCCAGTTCCGCCCATTCTCCGCCCCATGGCTGACTAATTT
TTTTTATTTATGCAGAGGCCGAGGCCGCCTCTGCCTCTGAGCTATTCCAGAAGTAGTGAGGAGGCTTTTT
TGGAGGCCTAGGCTTTTGCAAAAAGCTCCCGGGAGCTTGTATATCCATTTTCGGATCTGATCAAGAGACA
GGATGAGGATCGTTTCGCATGATTGAACAAGATGGATTGCACGCAGGTTCTCCGGCCGCTTGGGTGGAGA
GGCTATTCGGCTATGACTGGGCACAACAGACAATCGGCTGCTCTGATGCCGCCGTGTTCCGGCTGTCAGC
GCAGGGGCGCCCGGTTCTTTTTGTCAAGACCGACCTGTCCGGTGCCCTGAATGAACTGCAGGACGAGGCA
GCGCGGCTATCGTGGCTGGCCACGACGGGCGTTCCTTGCGCAGCTGTGCTCGACGTTGTCACTGAAGCGG
GAAGGGACTGGCTGCTATTGGGCGAAGTGCCGGGGCAGGATCTCCTGTCATCTCACCTTGCTCCTGCCGA
GAAAGTATCCATCATGGCTGATGCAATGCGGCGGCTGCATACGCTTGATCCGGCTACCTGCCCATTCGAC
CACCAAGCGAAACATCGCATCGAGCGAGCACGTACTCGGATGGAAGCCGGTCTTGTCGATCAGGATGATC
TGGACGAAGAGCATCAGGGGCTCGCGCCAGCCGAACTGTTCGCCAGGCTCAAGGCGCGCATGCCCGACGG
CGAGGATCTCGTCGTGACCCATGGCGATGCCTGCTTGCCGAATATCATGGTGGAAAATGGCCGCTTTTCT
GGATTCATCGACTGTGGCCGGCTGGGTGTGGCGGACCGCTATCAGGACATAGCGTTGGCTACCCGTGATA
TTGCTGAAGAGCTTGGCGGCGAATGGGCTGACCGCTTCCTCGTGCTTTACGGTATCGCCGCTCCCGATTC
GCAGCGCATCGCCTTCTATCGCCTTCTTGACGAGTTCTTCTGAGCGGGACTCTGGGGTTCGAAATGACCG
ACCAAGCGACGCCCAACCTGCCATCACGAGATTTCGATTCCACCGCCGCCTTCTATGAAAGGTTGGGCTT
CGGAATCGTTTTCCGGGACGCCGGCTGGATGATCCTCCAGCGCGGGGATCTCATGCTGGAGTTCTTCGCC
CACCCCAACTTGTTTATTGCAGCTTATAATGGTTACAAATAAAGCAATAGCATCACAAATTTCACAAATA
AAGCATTTTTTTCACTGCATTCTAGTTGTGGTTTGTCCAAACTCATCAATGTATCTTATCATGTCTGTAT
ACCGTCGACCTCTAGCTAGAGCTTGGCGTAATCATGGTCATAGCTGTTTCCTGTGTGAAATTGTTATCCG
CTCACAATTCCACACAACATACGAGCCGGAAGCATAAAGTGTAAAGCCTGGGGTGCCTAATGAGTGAGCT
AACTCACATTAATTGCGTTGCGCTCACTGCCCGCTTTCCAGTCGGGAAACCTGTCGTGCCAGCTGCATTA
ATGAATCGGCCAACGCGCGGGGAGAGGCGGTTTGCGTATTGGGCGCTCTTCCGCTTCCTCGCTCACTGAC
TCGCTGCGCTCGGTCGTTCGGCTGCGGCGAGCGGTATCAGCTCACTCAAAGGCGGTAATACGGTTATCCA
CAGAATCAGGGGATAACGCAGGAAAGAACATGTGAGCAAAAGGCCAGCAAAAGGCCAGGAACCGTAAAAA
GGCCGCGTTGCTGGCGTTTTTCCATAGGCTCCGCCCCCCTGACGAGCATCACAAAAATCGACGCTCAAGT
CAGAGGTGGCGAAACCCGACAGGACTATAAAGATACCAGGCGTTTCCCCCTGGAAGCTCCCTCGTGCGCT
CTCCTGTTCCGACCCTGCCGCTTACCGGATACCTGTCCGCCTTTCTCCCTTCGGGAAGCGTGGCGCTTTC
TCATAGCTCACGCTGTAGGTATCTCAGTTCGGTGTAGGTCGTTCGCTCCAAGCTGGGCTGTGTGCACGAA
CCCCCCGTTCAGCCCGACCGCTGCGCCTTATCCGGTAACTATCGTCTTGAGTCCAACCCGGTAAGACACG
ACTTATCGCCACTGGCAGCAGCCACTGGTAACAGGATTAGCAGAGCGAGGTATGTAGGCGGTGCTACAGA
GTTCTTGAAGTGGTGGCCTAACTACGGCTACACTAGAAGAACAGTATTTGGTATCTGCGCTCTGCTGAAG
CCAGTTACCTTCGGAAAAAGAGTTGGTAGCTCTTGATCCGGCAAACAAACCACCGCTGGTAGCGGTGGTT
TTTTTGTTTGCAAGCAGCAGATTACGCGCAGAAAAAAAGGATCTCAAGAAGATCCTTTGATCTTTTCTAC
GGGGTCTGACGCTCAGTGGAACGAAAACTCACGTTAAGGGATTTTGGTCATGAGATTATCAAAAAGGATC
TTCACCTAGATCCTTTTAAATTAAAAATGAAGTTTTAAATCAATCTAAAGTATATATGAGTAAACTTGGT
CTGACAGTTACCAATGCTTAATCAGTGAGGCACCTATCTCAGCGATCTGTCTATTTCGTTCATCCATAGT
TGCCTGACTCCCCGTCGTGTAGATAACTACGATACGGGAGGGCTTACCATCTGGCCCCAGTGCTGCAATG
ATACCGCGAGACCCACGCTCACCGGCTCCAGATTTATCAGCAATAAACCAGCCAGCCGGAAGGGCCGAGC
GCAGAAGTGGTCCTGCAACTTTATCCGCCTCCATCCAGTCTATTAATTGTTGCCGGGAAGCTAGAGTAAG
TAGTTCGCCAGTTAATAGTTTGCGCAACGTTGTTGCCATTGCTACAGGCATCGTGGTGTCACGCTCGTCG
TTTGGTATGGCTTCATTCAGCTCCGGTTCCCAACGATCAAGGCGAGTTACATGATCCCCCATGTTGTGCA
AAAAAGCGGTTAGCTCCTTCGGTCCTCCGATCGTTGTCAGAAGTAAGTTGGCCGCAGTGTTATCACTCAT
GGTTATGGCAGCACTGCATAATTCTCTTACTGTCATGCCATCCGTAAGATGCTTTTCTGTGACTGGTGAG
TACTCAACCAAGTCATTCTGAGAATAGTGTATGCGGCGACCGAGTTGCTCTTGCCCGGCGTCAATACGGG
ATAATACCGCGCCACATAGCAGAACTTTAAAAGTGCTCATCATTGGAAAACGTTCTTCGGGGCGAAAACT
CTCAAGGATCTTACCGCTGTTGAGATCCAGTTCGATGTAACCCACTCGTGCACCCAACTGATCTTCAGCA
TCTTTTACTTTCACCAGCGTTTCTGGGTGAGCAAAAACAGGAAGGCAAAATGCCGCAAAAAAGGGAATAA
GGGCGACACGGAAATGTTGAATACTCATACTCTTCCTTTTTCAATATTATTGAAGCATTTATCAGGGTTA
TTGTCTCATGAGCGGATACATATTTGAATGTATTTAGAAAAATAAACAAATAGGGGTTCCGCGCACATTT
CCCCGAAAAGTGCCACCTGACGTC
